>Addgene plasmid #43387 | II-GGGA | depositor partial sequence | sequence record 58652 | II-GGGA sequence 426 bps
CGTCTCGCTTAACCCCAGAGCAGGTCGTGGCAATCGCGAGCAATAACGGCGGAAAACAGGCTTTGGAAAC
GGTGCAGAGGCTCCTTCCAGTGCTGTGCCAAGCGCACGGACTCACCCCAGAGCAGGTCGTGGCAATCGCG
AGCAATAACGGCGGAAAACAGGCTTTGGAAACGGTGCAGAGGCTCCTTCCAGTGCTGTGCCAAGCGCACG
GCCTCACCCCAGAGCAGGTCGTGGCAATCGCGAGCAATAACGGCGGAAAACAGGCTTTGGAAACGGTGCA
GAGGCTCCTTCCAGTGCTGTGCCAAGCGCACGGATTAACCCCAGAGCAGGTCGTGGCAATCGCCTCCAAC
ATTGGCGGGAAACAGGCACTCGAGACTGTCCAGCGCCTGCTTCCCGTGCTGTGCCAAGCGCACGGGCTCA
GAGACG
