>Addgene plasmid #43387 | II-GGGA | addgene partial sequence | sequence record 61301 | M13-F20 5'-TGTAAAACGACGGCCAGT-3'
CTATAGGGCGAATTGGGCCCTCTAGATGCATGCTCGAGCGGCCGCCAGTGTGATGGATATCTGCAGAATT
CGCCCTTCTTTCCTGTGCCCACGTCTCTGAGCCCGTGCGCTTGGCACAGCACGGGAAGCAGGCGCTGGAC
AGTCTCGAGTGCCTGTTTCCCGCCAATGTTGGAGGCGATTGCCACGACCTGCTCTGGGGTTAATCCGTGC
GCTTGGCACAGCACTGGAAGGAGCCTCTGCACCGTTTCCAAAGCCTGTTTTCCGCCGTTATTGCTCGCGA
TTGCCACGACCTGCTCTGGGGTGAGGCCGTGCGCTTGGCACAGCACTGGAAGGAGCCTCTGCACCGTTTC
CAAAGCCTGTTTTCCGCCGTTATTGCTCGCGATTGCCACGACCTGCTCTGGGGTGAGTCCGTGCGCTTGG
CACAGCACTGGAAGGAGCCTCTGCACCGTTTCCAAAGCCTGTTTTCCGCCGTTATTGCTCGCGATTGCCA
CGACCTGCTCTGGGGTTAAGCGAGACGCGCTAGGACGGCAAGGGCGAATTCCAGCACACTGGCGGCCGTT
ACTAGTGGATCCGAGCTCGGTACCAAGCTTGATGCATAGCTTGAGTATTCTATAGTGTCACCTAAATAGC
TTGGCGTAATCATGGTCATAGCTGTTTCCTGTGTGAAATTGTTATCCGCTCACAATTCCACACAACATAC
GAGCCGGAAGCATAAAGTGTAAAGCCTGGGGTGCCTAATGAGTGAGCTAACTCACATTAATTGCGTTGCG
CTCACTGCCCGCTTTCCAGTCGGGAAACCTGTCGTGCCAGCTGCATTAATGAATCGGCCAACGCGCGGGG
AGAGGCGGTTTGCGTATTGGGCGCTCTTCCGCTTCCTCGCTCACTGACTCGCTGCGCTCGGTCGTTCGGC
TGCGGCGAGCGGTATCAGCTCACTCAAAGGCGGTAATACGGTTATC
