[The description below was written by a language model from this plasmid's Addgene catalogue record.]
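Description:
II-GGGA is a bacterial cloning plasmid built on the commercial pCRII-TOPO backbone (about 4.0 kb without insert), carrying a 426 bp synthetic insert introduced by TOPO cloning. It is a high-copy plasmid propagated in E. coli and selectable with both ampicillin and kanamycin, consistent with the dual resistance markers of this backbone. The record lists T7 and M13-reverse as sequencing primers, which indicates that the insert sits in the standard cloning site flanked by these priming sites. No feature table is provided, so the positions and orientation of individual elements cannot be confirmed from the record.

The insert itself is described only by its name, and the record does not spell out its composition. The plasmid was deposited in connection with a TALEN genome-editing system developed for generating human stem cell-based disease models. In that context the name plausibly denotes a pre-assembled block of TAL effector repeat modules recognising the four-nucleotide sequence GGGA, with "II" marking its position within an ordered assembly series. An insert of 426 bp would be roughly in line with four repeat units of about 100 bp each plus flanking sequence. This interpretation is an inference from the name, size and associated publication, not an explicit statement in the record.

As a storage and cloning vector with no stated mammalian promoter or expression elements, II-GGGA is best understood as a library component. It would serve as a source of a defined DNA fragment to be combined with other modules when building full-length custom TALEN arrays in a separate destination vector, not as a plasmid used directly for expression or delivery into cells.
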