Addgene plasmid #43387: II-GGGA
Depositing lab: Chad Cowan & Kiran Musunuru. Depositing organization: Harvard University. Publication: A TALEN Genome-Editing System for Generating Human Stem Cell-Based Disease Models. Ding Q, Lee YK, Schaefer EA, Peters DT, Veres A, Kim K, Kuperwasser N, Motola DL, Meissner TB, Hendriks WT, Trevisan M, Gupta RM, Moisan A, Banks E, Friesen M, Schinzel RT, Xia F, Tang A, Xia Y, Figueroa E, Wann A, Ahfeldt T, Daheron L, Zhang F, Rubin LL, Peng LF, Chung RT, Musunuru K, Cowan CA. Cell Stem Cell. 2012 Dec 12. pii: S1934-5909(12)00645-5. doi: 10.1016/j.stem.2012.11.011. PubMed 23246482.
Backbone
  Vector backbone: pCRII-TOPO
  Backbone manufacturer: Invitrogen
  Backbone size w/o insert (bp): 3973
  Vector type: Bacterial Cloning
Growth in bacteria
  Bacterial resistance: Ampicillin and Kanamycin, 100 & 50 μg/mL
  Growth temperature: 37°C
  Growth strain: Top10
  Copy number: High Copy
Gene/Insert
  Gene/Insert name: II-GGGA
  Species: Synthetic
  Insert size (bp): 426
  Cloning method: TOPO Cloning
  Sequencing primers: 5′ T7; 3′ M13-rev
Terms and licenses: Academic/Nonprofit Terms; Industry Terms: Not Available to Industry
How to cite: II-GGGA was a gift from Chad Cowan & Kiran Musunuru (Addgene plasmid # 43387 ; http://n2t.net/addgene:43387 ; RRID:Addgene_43387)
